>Addgene plasmid #136610 | pET-11a (GB1 WT - A34F/V39L) | addgene full sequence | sequence record 315352 | Addgene NGS Result
TAATACGACTCACTATAGGGGAATTGTGAGCGGATAACAATTCCCCTCTAGAAATAATTTTGTTTAACTT
TAAGAAGGAGATATACATATGCATCACCATCACCATCACGGTATGACTTACAAATTAATCCTTAATGGTA
AAACATTGAAAGGCGAAACAACTACTGAAGCTGTTGATGCTGCTACTGCAGAAAAAGTCTTCAAACAATA
CTTTAACGACAACGGTCTTGACGGTGAATGGACTTACGACGATGCGACTAAGACCTTTACAGTTACTGAA
TGAGGATCCGGCTGCTAACAAAGCCCGAAAGGAAGCTGAGTTGGCTGCTGCCACCGCTGAGCAATAACTA
GCATAACCCCTTGGGGCCTCTAAACGGGTCTTGAGGGGTTTTTTGCTGAAAGGAGGAACTATATCCGGAT
ATCCCGCAAGAGGCCCGGCAGTACCGGCATAACCAAGCCTATGCCTACAGCATCCAGGGTGACGGTGCCG
AGGATGACGATGAGCGCATTGTTAGATTTCATACACGGTGCCTGACTGCGTTAGCAATTTAACTGTGATA
AACTACCGCATTAAAGCTTATCGATGATAAGCTGTCAAACATGAGAATTCTTGAAGACGAAAGGGCCTCG
TGATACGCCTATTTTTATAGGTTAATGTCATGATAATAATGGTTTCTTAGACGTCAGGTGGCACTTTTCG
GGGAAATGTGCGCGGAACCCCTATTTGTTTATTTTTCTAAATACATTCAAATATGTATCCGCTCATGAGA
CAATAACCCTGATAAATGCTTCAATAATATTGAAAAAGGAAGAGTATGAGTATTCAACATTTCCGTGTCG
CCCTTATTCCCTTTTTTGCGGCATTTTGCCTTCCTGTTTTTGCTCACCCAGAAACGCTGGTGAAAGTAAA
AGATGCTGAAGATCAGTTGGGTGCACGAGTGGGTTACATCGAACTGGATCTCAACAGCGGTAAGATCCTT
GAGAGTTTTCGCCCCGAAGAACGTTTTCCAATGATGAGCACTTTTAAAGTTCTGCTATGTGGCGCGGTAT
TATCCCGTGTTGACGCCGGGCAAGAGCAACTCGGTCGCCGCATACACTATTCTCAGAATGACTTGGTTGA
GTACTCACCAGTCACAGAAAAGCATCTTACGGATGGCATGACAGTAAGAGAATTATGCAGTGCTGCCATA
ACCATGAGTGATAACACTGCGGCCAACTTACTTCTGACAACGATCGGAGGACCGAAGGAGCTAACCGCTT
TTTTGCACAACATGGGGGATCATGTAACTCGCCTTGATCGTTGGGAACCGGAGCTGAATGAAGCCATACC
AAACGACGAGCGTGACACCACGATGCCTGCAGCAATGGCAACAACGTTGCGCAAACTATTAACTGGCGAA
CTACTTACTCTAGCTTCCCGGCAACAATTAATAGACTGGATGGAGGCGGATAAAGTTGCAGGACCACTTC
TGCGCTCGGCCCTTCCGGCTGGCTGGTTTATTGCTGATAAATCTGGAGCCGGTGAGCGTGGGTCTCGCGG
TATCATTGCAGCACTGGGGCCAGATGGTAAGCCCTCCCGTATCGTAGTTATCTACACGACGGGGAGTCAG
GCAACTATGGATGAACGAAATAGACAGATCGCTGAGATAGGTGCCTCACTGATTAAGCATTGGTAACTGT
CAGACCAAGTTTACTCATATATACTTTAGATTGATTTAAAACTTCATTTTTAATTTAAAAGGATCTAGGT
GAAGATCCTTTTTGATAATCTCATGACCAAAATCCCTTAACGTGAGTTTTCGTTCCACTGAGCGTCAGAC
CCCGTAGAAAAGATCAAAGGATCTTCTTGAGATCCTTTTTTTCTGCGCGTAATCTGCTGCTTGCAAACAA
AAAAACCACCGCTACCAGCGGTGGTTTGTTTGCCGGATCAAGAGCTACCAACTCTTTTTCCGAAGGTAAC
TGGCTTCAGCAGAGCGCAGATACCAAATACTGTCCTTCTAGTGTAGCCGTAGTTAGGCCACCACTTCAAG
AACTCTGTAGCACCGCCTACATACCTCGCTCTGCTAATCCTGTTACCAGTGGCTGCTGCCAGTGGCGATA
AGTCGTGTCTTACCGGGTTGGACTCAAGACGATAGTTACCGGATAAGGCGCAGCGGTCGGGCTGAACGGG
GGGTTCGTGCACACAGCCCAGCTTGGAGCGAACGACCTACACCGAACTGAGATACCTACAGCGTGAGCTA
TGAGAAAGCGCCACGCTTCCCGAAGGGAGAAAGGCGGACAGGTATCCGGTAAGCGGCAGGGTCGGAACAG
GAGAGCGCACGAGGGAGCTTCCAGGGGGAAACGCCTGGTATCTTTATAGTCCTGTCGGGTTTCGCCACCT
CTGACTTGAGCGTCGATTTTTGTGATGCTCGTCAGGGGGGCGGAGCCTATGGAAAAACGCCAGCAACGCG
GCCTTTTTACGGTTCCTGGCCTTTTGCTGGCCTTTTGCTCACATGTTCTTTCCTGCGTTATCCCCTGATT
CTGTGGATAACCGTATTACCGCCTTTGAGTGAGCTGATACCGCTCGCCGCAGCCGAACGACCGAGCGCAG
CGAGTCAGTGAGCGAGGAAGCGGAAGAGCGCCTGATGCGGTATTTTCTCCTTACGCATCTGTGCGGTATT
TCACACCGCAATGGTGCACTCTCAGTACAATCTGCTCTGATGCCGCATAGTTAAGCCAGTATACACTCCG
CTATCGCTACGTGACTGGGTCATGGCTGCGCCCCGACACCCGCCAACACCCGCTGACGCGCCCTGACGGG
CTTGTCTGCTCCCGGCATCCGCTTACAGACAAGCTGTGACCGTCTCCGGGAGCTGCATGTGTCAGAGGTT
TTCACCGTCATCACCGAAACGCGCGAGGCAGCTGCGGTAAAGCTCATCAGCGTGGTCGTGAAGCGATTCA
CAGATGTCTGCCTGTTCATCCGCGTCCAGCTCGTTGAGTTTCTCCAGAAGCGTTAATGTCTGGCTTCTGA
TAAAGCGGGCCATGTTAAGGGCGGTTTTTTCCTGTTTGGTCACTGATGCCTCCGTGTAAGGGGGATTTCT
GTTCATGGGGGTAATGATACCGATGAAACGAGAGAGGATGCTCACGATACGGGTTACTGATGATGAACAT
GCCCGGTTACTGGAACGTTGTGAGGGTAAACAACTGGCGGTATGGATGCGGCGGGACCAGAGAAAAATCA
CTCAGGGTCAATGCCAGCGCTTCGTTAATACAGATGTAGGTGTTCCACAGGGTAGCCAGCAGCATCCTGC
GATGCAGATCCGGAACATAATGGTGCAGGGCGCTGACTTCCGCGTTTCCAGACTTTACGAAACACGGAAA
CCGAAGACCATTCATGTTGTTGCTCAGGTCGCAGACGTTTTGCAGCAGCAGTCGCTTCACGTTCGCTCGC
GTATCGGTGATTCATTCTGCTAACCAGTAAGGCAACCCCGCCAGCCTAGCCGGGTCCTCAACGACAGGAG
CACGATCATGCGCACCCGTGGCCAGGACCCAACGCTGCCCGAGATGCGCCGCGTGCGGCTGCTGGAGATG
GCGGACGCGATGGATATGTTCTGCCAAGGGTTGGTTTGCGCATTCACAGTTCTCCGCAAGAATTGATTGG
CTCCAATTCTTGGAGTGGTGAATCCGTTAGCGAGGTGCCGCCGGCTTCCATTCAGGTCGAGGTGGCCCGG
CTCCATGCACCGCGACGCAACGCGGGGAGGCAGACAAGGTATAGGGCGGCGCCTACAATCCATGCCAACC
CGTTCCATGTGCTCGCCGAGGCGGCATAAATCGCCGTGACGATCAGCGGTCCAATGATCGAAGTTAGGCT
GGTAAGAGCCGCGAGCGATCCTTGAAGCTGTCCCTGATGGTCGTCATCTACCTGCCTGGACAGCATGGCC
TGCAACGCGGGCATCCCGATGCCGCCGGAAGCGAGAAGAATCATAATGGGGAAGGCCATCCAGCCTCGCG
TCGCGAACGCCAGCAAGACGTAGCCCAGCGCGTCGGCCGCCATGCCGGCGATAATGGCCTGCTTCTCGCC
GAAACGTTTGGTGGCGGGACCAGTGACGAAGGCTTGAGCGAGGGCGTGCAAGATTCCGAATACCGCAAGC
GACAGGCCGATCATCGTCGCGCTCCAGCGAAAGCGGTCCTCGCCGAAAATGACCCAGAGCGCTGCCGGCA
CCTGTCCTACGAGTTGCATGATAAAGAAGACAGTCATAAGTGCGGCGACGATAGTCATGCCCCGCGCCCA
CCGGAAGGAGCTGACTGGGTTGAAGGCTCTCAAGGGCATCGGTCGAGATCCCGGTGCCTAATGAGTGAGC
TAACTTACATTAATTGCGTTGCGCTCACTGCCCGCTTTCCAGTCGGGAAACCTGTCGTGCCAGCTGCATT
AATGAATCGGCCAACGCGCGGGGAGAGGCGGTTTGCGTATTGGGCGCCAGGGTGGTTTTTCTTTTCACCA
GTGAGACGGGCAACAGCTGATTGCCCTTCACCGCCTGGCCCTGAGAGAGTTGCAGCAAGCGGTCCACGCT
GGTTTGCCCCAGCAGGCGAAAATCCTGTTTGATGGTGGTTAACGGCGGGATATAACATGAGCTGTCTTCG
GTATCGTCGTATCCCACTACCGAGATATCCGCACCAACGCGCAGCCCGGACTCGGTAATGGCGCGCATTG
CGCCCAGCGCCATCTGATCGTTGGCAACCAGCATCGCAGTGGGAACGATGCCCTCATTCAGCATTTGCAT
GGTTTGTTGAAAACCGGACATGGCACTCCAGTCGCCTTCCCGTTCCGCTATCGGCTGAATTTGATTGCGA
GTGAGATATTTATGCCAGCCAGCCAGACGCAGACGCGCCGAGACAGAACTTAATGGGCCCGCTAACAGCG
CGATTTGCTGGTGACCCAATGCGACCAGATGCTCCACGCCCAGTCGCGTACCGTCTTCATGGGAGAAAAT
AATACTGTTGATGGGTGTCTGGTCAGAGACATCAAGAAATAACGCCGGAACATTAGTGCAGGCAGCTTCC
ACAGCAATGGCATCCTGGTCATCCAGCGGATAGTTAATGATCAGCCCACTGACGCGTTGCGCGAGAAGAT
TGTGCACCGCCGCTTTACAGGCTTCGACGCCGCTTCGTTCTACCATCGACACCACCACGCTGGCACCCAG
TTGATCGGCGCGAGATTTAATCGCCGCGACAATTTGCGACGGCGCGTGCAGGGCCAGACTGGAGGTGGCA
ACGCCAATCAGCAACGACTGTTTGCCCGCCAGTTGTTGTGCCACGCGGTTGGGAATGTAATTCAGCTCCG
CCATCGCCGCTTCCACTTTTTCCCGCGTTTTCGCAGAAACGTGGCTGGCCTGGTTCACCACGCGGGAAAC
GGTCTGATAAGAGACACCGGCATACTCTGCGACATCGTATAACGTTACTGGTTTCACATTCACCACCCTG
AATTGACTCTCTTCCGGGCGCTATCATGCCATACCGCGAAAGGTTTTGCGCCATTCGATGGTGTCCGGGA
TCTCGACGCTCTCCCTTATGCGACTCCTGCATTAGGAAGCAGCCCAGTAGTAGGTTGAGGCCGTTGAGCA
CCGCCGCCGCAAGGAATGGTGCATGCAAGGAGATGGCGCCCAACAGTCCCCCGGCCACGGGGCCTGCCAC
CATACCCACGCCGAAACAAGCGCTCATGAGCCCGAAGTGGCGAGCCCGATCTTCCCCATCGGTGATGTCG
GCGATATAGGCGCCAGCAACCGCACCTGTGGCGCCGGTGATGCCGGCCACGATGCGTCCGGCGTAGAGGA
TCGAGATCTCGATCCCGCGAAAT
Features (pLannotate 1.2.2; 20 found; start..end, strand, type, name):
      1..19      +  promoter       T7 promoter: promoter for bacteriophage T7 RNA polymerase
     20..44      +  protein_bind   lac operator: The lac repressor binds to the lac operator to inhibit transcription in E. coli. This inhibition can be relieved by adding lactose or isopropyl-β-D-thiogalactopyranoside (IPTG). lac repressor encoded by lacI
     59..81      +  RBS            RBS: efficient ribosome binding site from bacteriophage T7 gene 10 (Olins and Rangwala, 1989)
     92..109     +  CDS            7xHis (fragment): 6xHis affinity tag
    116..280     +  CDS            spg (fragment): SPG1_STRSG - Experimental evidence at protein level: Swiss-Prot protein existence level 1. Binds to the constant Fc region of IgG with high affinity. From Streptococcus sp. group G.
    291..340     +  CDS            SET1 (fragment): solubility-enhancement tag derived from T7 phage gene 10B
    348..395     +  terminator     T7 terminator: transcription terminator for bacteriophage T7 RNA polymerase
    418..522     -  CDS            TcR (fragment): tetracycline efflux protein; tet; confers resistance to tetracycline
    570..598     -  promoter       tet promoter: E. coli promoter for tetracycline efflux protein gene
    711..815     +  promoter       AmpR promoter: bla
    816..1676    +  CDS            AmpR: β-lactamase; bla; confers resistance to ampicillin, carbenicillin, and related antibiotics
   1847..2435    +  rep_origin     ori: high-copy-number ColE1/pMB1/pBR322/pUC origin of replication
   2621..2760    -  misc_feature   bom: basis of mobility region from pBR322
   2862..3053    -  CDS            rop: Rop protein, which maintains plasmids at low copy number; rop
   3070..3450    +  CDS            YPB1_ECOLX: Protein predicted: Swiss-Prot protein existence level 4. From Escherichia coli.
   3692..4316    -  CDS            TcR (fragment): tetracycline efflux protein; tet; confers resistance to tetracycline
   4331..4352    -  protein_bind   CAP binding site: CAP binding activates transcription in the presence of cAMP. E. coli catabolite activator protein
   4365..5447    -  CDS            lacI: lac repressor; lacI; The lac repressor binds to the lac operator to inhibit transcription in E. coli. This inhibition can be relieved by adding lactose or isopropyl-β-D-thiogalactopyranoside (IPTG).
   5448..5525    -  promoter       lacI promoter: lacI
   5533..5812    -  CDS            TcR (fragment): tetracycline efflux protein; tet; confers resistance to tetracycline
