[The description below was written by a language model from this plasmid's Addgene catalogue record and pLannotate feature annotations shown in this document.]
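Description:
pET-11a (GB1 WT - A34F/V39L) is a bacterial expression plasmid built on the Novagen pET-11a backbone for producing a double mutant of the B1 domain of streptococcal protein G (GB1) in E. coli. The sequenced plasmid is about 5.8 kb. It replicates from a ColE1/pBR322-type origin and retains the pBR322 bom region and the rop gene. The catalogue entry lists it as high copy, although Rop normally acts to restrain copy number. Selection is by ampicillin through the β-lactamase (AmpR) gene and its own promoter. Several fragments of the tetracycline resistance gene and its promoter are annotated, but these are non-functional remnants of the pBR322 ancestry rather than a usable marker.

The expression cassette is the standard T7lac arrangement. A T7 promoter is followed immediately by a lac operator, then the strong ribosome binding site from phage T7 gene 10, the coding region, and a T7 terminator. The plasmid also carries lacI under its own promoter, so the repressor keeps transcription off until IPTG is added, in a host that supplies T7 RNA polymerase. The open reading frame begins with an N-terminal 6xHis tag for metal-affinity purification, followed by the roughly 168 bp GB1 sequence carrying the A34F and V39L substitutions relative to wild type, cloned between NdeI and BamHI sites that are both preserved. A short T7 gene 10-derived fragment annotated downstream of the insert appears to be residual vector sequence. The associated publication concerns the origin of conformational dynamics in a globular protein, which fits use of this plasmid to make purified mutant GB1 for biophysical and structural study.
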