Addgene plasmid #136610: pET-11a (GB1 WT - A34F/V39L)
Purpose: Expresses GB1 WT double mutant (A34F/V39L)
Depositing lab: Roberto Chica. Depositing organization: University of Ottawa. Publication: Origin of conformational dynamics in a globular protein. Damry AM, Mayer MM, Broom A, Goto NK, Chica RA. Commun Biol. 2019 Nov 26;2:433. doi: 10.1038/s42003-019-0681-2. eCollection 2019. PubMed 31799435.
Backbone
  Vector backbone: pET-11a
  Backbone manufacturer: Novagen
  Backbone size w/o insert (bp): 5677
  Vector type: Bacterial Expression
Growth in bacteria
  Bacterial resistance: Ampicillin, 100 μg/mL
  Growth temperature: 37°C
  Growth strain: DH5alpha
  Copy number: High Copy
Gene/Insert
  Gene/Insert name: GB1 WT double mutant (A34F/V39L) (alt name: Streptococcal protein G, domain B1 mutant)
  Species: Streptococcal bacteria
  Insert size (bp): 168
  Mutation: Mutation from GB1 WT: A34F - V39L
  Promoter: T7 promoter
  Tag / fusion protein: 6x-Histag (N terminal on insert)
  Cloning method: Restriction Enzyme; 5′ cloning site Nde1 (not destroyed); 3′ cloning site BamHI (not destroyed)
  Sequencing primers: 5′ NdeI restriction site; 3′ BamHI restriction site
Terms and licenses: Academic/Nonprofit Terms; Industry Terms: Not Available to Industry
How to cite: pET-11a (GB1 WT - A34F/V39L) was a gift from Roberto Chica (Addgene plasmid # 136610 ; http://n2t.net/addgene:136610 ; RRID:Addgene_136610)
